>Addgene plasmid #218360 | pMApra-Ptet1 | addgene full sequence | sequence record 434355 | Addgene NGS Result
ATGGCTACCCATAAGCCTATCAATATTCTGGAGGCGTTCGCAGCAGCGCCGCCACCGCTGGACTACGTTT
TGCCCAACATGGTGGCCGGTACGGTCGGGGCGCTGGTGTCGCCCGGTGGTGCCGGTAAATCCATGCTGGC
CCTGCAACTGGCCGCACAGATTGCAGGCGGGCCGGATCTGCTGGAGGTGGGCGAACTGCCCACCGGCCCG
GTGATCTACCTGCCCGCCGAAGACCCGCCCACCGCCATTCATCACCGCCTGCACGCCCTTGGGGCGCACC
TCAGCGCCGAGGAACGGCAAGCCGTGGCTGACGGCCTGCTGATCCAGCCGCTGATCGGCAGCCTGCCCAA
CATCATGGCCCCGGAGTGGTTCGACGGCCTCAAGCGCGCCGCCGAGGGCCGCCGCCTGATGGTGCTGGAC
ACGCTGCGCCGGTTCCACATCGAGGAAGAAAACGCCAGCGGCCCCATGGCCCAGGTCATCGGTCGCATGG
AGGCCATCGCCGCCGATACCGGGTGCTCTATCGTGTTCCTGCACCATGCCAGCAAGGGCGCGGCCATGAT
GGGCGCAGGCGACCAGCAGCAGGCCAGCCGGGGCAGCTCGGTACTGGTCGATAACATCCGCTGGCAGTCC
TACCTGTCGAGCATGACCAGCGCCGAGGCCGAGGAATGGGGTGTGGACGACGACCAGCGCCGGTTCTTCG
TCCGCTTCGGTGTGAGCAAGGCCAACTATGGCGCACCGTTCGCTGATCGGTGGTTCAGGCGGCATGACGG
CGGGGTGCTCAAGCCCGCCGTGCTGGAGAGGCAGCGCAAGAGCAAGGGGGTGCCCCGTGGTGAAGCCTAA
GAACAAGCACAGCCTCAGCCACGTCCGGCACGACCCGGCGCACTGTCTGGCCCCCGGCCTGTTCCGTGCC
CTCAAGCGGGGCGAGCGCAAGCGCAGCAAGCTGGACGTGACGTATGACTACGGCGACGGCAAGCGGATCG
AGTTCAGCGGCCCGGAGCCGCTGGGCGCTGATGATCTGCGCATCCTGCAAGGGCTGGTGGCCATGGCTGG
GCCTAATGGCCTAGTGCTTGGCCCGGAACCCAAGACCGAAGGCGGACGGCAGCTCCGGCTGTTCCTGGAA
CCCAAGTGGGAGGCCGTCACCGCTGATGCCATGGTGGTCAAAGGTAGCTATCGGGCGCTGGCAAAGGAAA
TCGGGGCAGAGGTCGATAGTGGTGGGGCGCTCAAGCACATACAGGACTGCATCGAGCGCCTTTGGAAGGT
ATCCATCATCGCCCAGAATGGCCGCAAGCGGCAGGGGTTTCGGCTGCTGTCGGAGTACGCCAGCGACGAG
GCGGACGGGCGCCTGTACGTGGCCCTGAACCCCTTGATCGCGCAGGCCGTCATGGGTGGCGGCCAGCATG
TGCGCATCAGCATGGACGAGGTGCGGGCGCTGGACAGCGAAACCGCCCGCCTGCTGCACCAGCGGCTGTG
TGGCTGGATCGACCCCGGCAAAACCGGCAAGGCTTCCATAGATACCTTGTGCGGCTATGTCTGGCCGTCA
GAGGCCAGTGGTTCGACCATGCGCAAGCGCCGCCAGCGGGTGCGCGAGGCGTTGCCGGAGCTGGTCGCGC
TGGGCTGGACGGTAACCGAGTTCGCGGCGGGCAAGTACGACATCACCCGGCCCAAGGCGGCAGGCTGACC
CCCCCCACTCTATTGTAAACAAGACATTTTTATCTTTTATATTCAATGGCTTATTTTCCTGCTAATTGGT
AATACCATGAAAAATACCATGCTCAGAAAAGGCTTAACAATATTTTGAAAAATTGCCTACTGAGCGCTGC
CGCACAGCTCCATAGGCCGCTTTCCTGGCTTTGCTTCCAGATGTATGCTCTTCTGCTCCCGAACGCCAGC
AAGACGTAGCCCAGCGCGTCGGCCAGCTTGCAATTCGCGCTAACTTACATTAATTTTAAGACCCACTTTC
ACATTTAAGTTGTTTTTCTAATCCGCATATGATCAATTCAAGGCCGAATAAGAAGGCTGGCTCTGCACCT
TGGTGATCAAATAATTCGATAGCTTGTCGTAATAATGGCGGCATACTATCAGTAGTAGGTGTTTCCCTTT
CTTCTTTAGCGACTTGATGCTCTTGATCTTCCAATACGCAACCTAAAGTAAAATGCCCCACAGCGCTGAG
TGCATATAATGCATTCTCTAGTGAAAAACCTTGTTGGCATAAAAAGGCTAATTGATTTTCGAGAGTTTCA
TACTGTTTTTCTGTAGGCCGTGTACCTAAATGTACTTTTGCTCCATCGCGATGACTTAGTAAAGCACATC
TAAAACTTTTAGCGTTATTACGTAAAAAATCTTGCCAGCTTTCCCCTTCTAAAGGGCAAAAGTGAGTATG
GTGCCTATCTAACATCTCAATGGCTAAGGCGTCGAGCAAAGCCCGCTTATTTTTTACATGCCAATACAAT
GTAGGCTGCTCTACACCTAGCTTCTGGGCGAGTTTACGGGTTGTTAAACCTTCGATTCCGACCTCATTAA
GCAGCTCTAATGCGCTGTTAATCACTTTACTTTTATCTAATCTAGACATCATTAATTCCTAATTTTTGTT
GACACTCTATCGTTGATAGAGTTATTTTACCTTTAAAGACGTCGAATTCCTGCAGAAGCTTACTAGTGGC
TGAATCCCGAAACAGTTCGCAGGTAATAGTTAGAGCCTGCATAACGGTTTCGGGATTTTTTATAGGTCTC
CCCATGCGAGAGTAGGGAACTGCCAGGCATCAAATAAAACGAAAGGCTCAGTCGAAAGACTGGGCCTTTC
GTTTTATCTGTTGTTTGTCGGTGAACGCTCTCCTGAGTAGGACAAATCCGCCGGGAGCGGATTTGAACGT
TGCGAAGCAACGGCCCGGAGGGTGGCGGGCAGGACGCCCGCCATAAACTGCCAGGCATCAAATTAAGCAG
AAGGCCATCCTGACGGATGGCCTTTTTGCGTTTCTACAAACTCTTTTGTTTATTTTTCTAAATACATTCA
AATATGTATCCGCTCATGAGACAATAACCCTGATAAATGCTTCAATAATATTGAAAAAGGAAGAGTATGA
GTATTCAACATTTCCGTGTCGCCCTTATTCCCTTTTTTGCGGCATTTTGCCTTCCTGTTTTTGCTCACCC
AGAAACGCTGGTGAAAGTAAAAGATGCTGAAGATCAGTTGGGTGCACGAGTGGGTTACATCGAACTGGAT
CTCAACAGCGGTAAGATCCTTGAGAGTTTTCGCCCCGAAGAACGTGATGTCCGGCGGTGCTTTTGCCGTT
ACGCACCACCCCGTCAGTAGCTGAACAGGAGGGACAGCTGATAGAAACAGAAGCCACTGGCCTCAAAAAC
ACCATCATACACTAAATCAGTAAGTTGGCAGCATCACCCGACGCACTTTGCGCCGAATAAATACCTGTGA
CGGAAGATCACTTCGCAGAATAAATAAATCCTGGTGTCCCTGTTGATACCGGGAAGCCCTGGGCCAACTT
TTGGCGAAAATGAGACGTTGATCGGCACGTAAGAGGTTCCAACTTTCACCATAATGAAATAAGATCACTA
CCGGGCGTATTTTTTGAGTTATCGAGATTTTCAGGAGCTAAGGAAGCTAAAATGGAGAAAAAAATCACTG
GATATACCACCGTTGATATATCCCAATGGCATCGTAAAGAACATTTTGAGGCATTTCAGTCAGTTGCTCA
ATGTACCTATAACCAGACCGTTCAGCTGGATATTACGGCCTTTTTATCAAGGCCCGATCCTTGGAGCCCT
TGCCCTCCCGCACGATGATCGTGCCGTGATCGAAATCCAGATCCTTGACCCGCAGTTGCAAACCCTCACT
GATCCGGCTCACGGTAACTGATGCCGTATTTGCAGTACCAGCGTACGGCCCACAGAATGATGTCACGCTG
AAAATGCCGGCCTTTGAATGGGTTCATGTGCAGCTCCATCAGCAAAAGGGGATGATAAGTTTATCACCAC
CTACTATTTGCAACAGTGCCGTTGATCGTGCTATGATCGACTGATGTCATCAGCGGTGGAGTGCAATGTC
GTGCAATACGAATGGCGAAAAGCCGAGCTCATCGGTCAGCTTCTCAACCTTGGGGTTACCCCCGGCGGTG
TGCTGCTGGTCCACAGCTCCTTCCGTAGCGTCCGGCCCCTCGAAGATGGGCCACTTGGACTGATCGAGGC
CCTGCGTGCTGCGCTGGGTCCGGGAGGGACGCTCGTCATGCCCTCGTGGTCAGGTCTGGACGACGAGCCG
TTCGATCCTGCCACGTCGCCCGTTACACCGGACCTTGGAGTTGTCTCTGACACATTCTGGCGCCTGCCAA
ATGTAAAGCGCAGCGCCCATCCATTTGCCTTTGCGGCAGCGGGGCCACAGGCAGAGCAGATCATCTCTGA
TCCATTGCCCCTGCCACCTCACTCGCCTGCAAGCCCGGTCGCCCGTGTCCATGAACTCGATGGGCAGGTA
CTTCTCCTCGGCGTGGGACACGATGCCAACACGACGCTGCATCTTGCCGAGTTGATGGCAAAGGTTCCCT
ATGGGGTGCCGAGACACTGCACCATTCTTCAGGATGGCAAGTTGGTACGCGTCGATTATCTCGAGAATGA
CCACTGCTGTGAGCGCTTTGCCTTGGCGGACAGGTGGCTCAAGGAGAAGAGCCTTCAGAAGGAAGGTCCA
GTCGGTCATGCCTTTGCTCGGTTGATCCGCTCCCGCGACATTGTGGCGACAGCCCTGGGTCAACTGGGCC
GAGATCCGTTGATCTTCCTGCATCCGCCAGAGGCGGGATGCGAAGAATGCGATGCCGCTCGCCAGTCGAT
TGGCTGAGCTCATGAAAACGTGGCCAATATGGACAACTTCTTCGCCCCCGTTTTCACCATGGGCAAATAT
TATACGCAAGGCGACAAGGTGCTGATGCCGCTGGCGATTCAGGTTCATCATGCCGTTTGTGATGGCTTCC
ATGTCGGCAGAATGCTTAATGAATTACAACAGTACTGCGATGAGTGGCAGGGCGGGGCGTAATTTTTTTA
AGGCAGTTATTGTCTTCAAATTCCCGTTGCACATAGCCCGGCAATTCCTTTCCCTGCTCTGCCATAAGCG
CAGCGAATGCCGGGTAATACTCGTCAACGATCTGATAGAGAAGGGTTTGCTCGGGTCGGTGGCTCTGGTA
ACGACCAGTATCCCGATCCCGGCTGGCCGTCCTGGCCGCCACATGAGGCATGTTCCGCGTCCTTGCAATA
CTGTGTTTACATACAGTCTATCGCTTAGCGGAAAGTTCTTTTACCCTCAGCCGAAATGCCTGCCGTTGCT
AGACATTGCCAGCCAGTGCCCGTCACTCCCGTACTAACTGTCACGAACCCCTGCAATAACTGTCACGCCC
CCCTGCAATAACTGTCACGAACCCCTGCAATAACTGTCACGCCCCCAAACCTGCAAACCCAGCAGGGGCG
GGGGCTGGCGGGGTGTTGGAAAAATCCATCCATGATTATCTAAGAATAATCCACTAGGCGCGGTTATCAG
CGCCCTTGTGGGGCGCTGCTGCCCTTGCCCAATATGCCCGGCCAGAGGCCGGATAGCTGGTCTATTCGCT
GCGCTAGGCTACACACCGCCCCACCGCTGCGCGGCAGGGGGAAAGGCGGGCAAAGCCCGCTAAACCCCAC
ACCAAACCCCGCAGAAATACGCTGGAGCGCTTTTAGCCGCTTTAGCGGCCTTTCCCCCTACCCGAAGGGT
GGGGCCGCGTGTGCAGCCCCGCAGGGCCTGTCTCGGTCGATCATTCAGCCCGGCTCATCCTTCTGGCGTG
GCGGCAGACCGAACAAGGCGCGGTCGTGGTCGCGTTCAAGGTACGCATCCATTGCCGCCATGAGCCGATC
CTCCGGCCACTCGCTGCTGTTCACCTTGGCCAAAATCATGGCCCCCACCAGCACCTTGCGCCTTGTTTCG
TTCTTGCGCTCTTGCTGCTGTTCCCTTGCCCGCACCCGCTGAATTTCGGCATTGATTCGCGCTCGTTGTT
CTTCGAGCTTGGCCAGCCGATCCGCCGCCTTGTTGCTCCCCTTAACCATCTTGACACCCCATTGTTAATG
TGCTGTCTCGTAGGCTATCATGGAGGCACAGCGGCGGCAATCCCGACCCTACTTTGTAGGGGAGGGCGCA
CTTACCGGTTTCTCTTCGAGAAACTGGCCTAACGGCCACCCTTCGGGCGGTGCGCTCTCCGAGGGCCATT
GCATGGAGCCGAAAAGCAAAAGCAACAGCGAGGCAGCATGGCGATTTATCACCTTACGGCGAAAACCGGC
AGCAGGTCGGGCGGCCAATCGGCCAGGGCCAAGGCCGACTACATCCAGCGCGAAGGCAAGTATGCCCGCG
ACATGGATGAAGTCTTGCACGCCGAATCCGGGCACATGCCGGAGTTCGTCGAGCGGCCCGCCGACTACTG
GGATGCTGCCGACCTGTATGAACGCGCCAATGGGCGGCTGTTCAAGGAGGTCGAATTTGCCCTGCCGGTC
GAGCTGACCCTCGACCAGCAGAAGGCGCTGGCGTCCGAGTTCGCCCAGCACCTGACCGGTGCCGAGCGCC
TGCCGTATACGCTGGCCATCCATGCCGGTGGCGGCGAGAACCCGCACTGCCACCTGATGATCTCCGAGCG
GATCAATGACGGCATCGAGCGGCCCGCCGCTCAGTGGTTCAAGCGGTACAACGGCAAGACCCCGGAGAAG
GGCGGGGCACAGAAGACCGAAGCGCTCAAGCCCAAGGCATGGCTTGAGCAGACCCGCGAGGCATGGGCCG
ACCATGCCAACCGGGCATTAGAGCGGGCTGGCCACGACGCCCGCATTGACCACAGAACACTTGAGGCGCA
GGGCATCGAGCGCCTGCCCGGTGTTCACCTGGGGCCGAACGTGGTGGAGATGGAAGGCCGGGGCATCCGC
ACCGACCGGGCAGACGTGGCCCTGAACATCGACACCGCCAACGCCCAGATCATCGACTTACAGGAATACC
GGGAGGCAATAGACCATGAACGCAATCGACAGAGTGAAGAAATCCAGAGGCATCAACGAGTTAGCGGAGC
AGATCGAACCGCTGGCCCAGAGCATGGCGACACTGGCCGACGAAGCCCGGCAGGTCATGAGCCAGACCCA
GCAGGCCAGCGAGGCGCAGGCGGCGGAGTGGCTGAAAGCCCAGCGCCAGACAGGGGCGGCATGGGTGGAG
CTGGCCAAAGAGTTGCGGGAGGTAGCCGCCGAGGTGAGCAGCGCCGCGCAGAGCGCCCGGAGCGCGTCGC
GGGGGTGGCACTGGAAGCTATGGCTAACCGTGATGCTGGCTTCCATGATGCCTACGGTGGTGCTGCTGAT
CGCATCGTTGCTCTTGCTCGACCTGACGCCACTGACAACCGAGGACGGCTCGATCTGGCTGCGCTTGGTG
GCCCGATGAAGAACGACAGGACTTTGCAGGCCATAGGCCGACAGCTCAAGGCCATGGGCTGTGAGCGCTT
CGATATCGGCGTCAGGGACGCCACCACCGGCCAGATGATGAACCGGGAATGGTCAGCCGCCGAAGTGCTC
CAGAACACGCCATGGCTCAAGCGGATGAATGCCCAGGGCAATGACGTGTATATCAGGCCCGCCGAGCAGG
AGCGGCATGGTCTGGTGCTGGTGGACGACCTCAGCGAGTTTGACCTGGATGACATGAAAGCCGAGGGCCG
GGAGCCTGCCCTGGTAGTGGAAACCAGCCCGAAGAACTATCAGGCATGGGTCAAGGTGGCCGACGCCGCA
GGCGGTGAACTTCGGGGGCAGATTGCCCGGACGCTGGCCAGCGAGTACGACGCCGACCCGGCCAGCGCCG
ACAGCCGCCACTATGGCCGCTTGGCGGGCTTCACCAACCGCAAGGACAAGCACACCACCCGCGCCGGTTA
TCAGCCGTGGGTGCTGCTGCGTGAATCCAAGGGCAAGACCGCCACCGCTGGCCCGGCGCTGGTGCAGCAG
GCTGGCCAGCAGATCGAGCAGGCCCAGCGGCAGCAGGAGAAGGCCCGCAGGCTGGCCAGCCTCGAACTGC
CCGAGCGGCAGCTTAGCCGCCACCGGCGCACGGCGCTGGACGAGTACCGCAGCGAGATGGCCGGGCTGGT
CAAGCGCTTCGGTGATGACCTCAGCAAGTGCGACTTTATCGCCGCGCAGAAGCTGGCCAGCCGGGGCCGC
AGTGCCGAGGAAATCGGCAAGGCCATGGCCGAGGCCAGCCCAGCGCTGGCAGAGCGCAAGCCCGGCCACG
AAGCGGATTACATCGAGCGCACCGTCAGCAAGGTCATGGGTCTGCCCAGCGTCCAGCTTGCGCGGGCCGA
GCTGGCACGGGCACCGGCACCCCGCCAGCGAGGCATGGACAGGGGCGGGCCAGATTTCAGCATGTAGTGC
TTGCGTTGGTACTCACGCCTGTTATACTATGAGTACTCACGCACAGAAGGGGGTTTTATGGAATACGAAA
AAAGCGCTTCAGGGTCGGTCTACCTGATCAAAAGTGACAAGGGCTATTGGTTGCCCGGTGGCTTTGGTTA
TACGTCAAACAAGGCCGAGGCTGGCCGCTTTTCAGTCGCTGATATGGCCAGCCTTAACCTTGACGGCTGC
ACCTTGTCCTTGTTCCGCGAAGACAAGCCTTTCGGCCCCGGCAAGTTTCTCGGTGACTGATATGAAAGAC
CAAAAGGACAAGCAGACCGGCGACCTGCTGGCCAGCCCTGACGCTGTACGCCAAGCGCGATATGCCGAGC
GCATGAAGGCCAAAGGGATGCGTCAGCGCAAGTTCTGGCTGACCGACGACGAATACGAGGCGCTGCGCGA
GTGCCTGGAAGAACTCAGAGCGGCGCAGGGCGGGGGTAGTGACCCCGCCAGCGCCTAACCACCAACTGCC
TGCAAAGGAGGCAATCA
Features (pLannotate 1.2.2; 21 found; start..end, strand, type, name):
      1..840     +  CDS            RSF1010 RepA: replication protein A of the broad-host-range plasmid RSF1010 (Scholz et al., 1989); repA
    827..1678    +  CDS            RSF1010 RepC (fragment): replication protein C of the broad-host-range plasmid RSF1010 (Scholz et al., 1989); repC
   1946..2569    -  CDS            TetR: tetracycline repressor TetR; tetR from transposon Tn10; TetR binds to the tetracycline operator tetO to inhibit transcription. This inhibition can be relieved by adding tetracycline or doxycycline.
   2589..2621    +  promoter       tetA promoter (fragment): contains a tet operator sequence that enables repression by TetR
   2662..2724    +  CDS            Y64_LAMBD (fragment): Protein predicted: Swiss-Prot protein existence level 4. From Escherichia phage lambda (Bacteriophage lambda).
   2761..2847    +  terminator     rrnB T1 terminator: Escherichia coli rrnB; transcription terminator T1 from the E. coli rrnB gene
   2939..2966    +  terminator     rrnB T2 terminator: transcription terminator T2 from the E. coli rrnB gene
   2985..3076    +  promoter       AmpR promoter: bla
   3077..3265    +  CDS            AmpR (fragment): β-lactamase; bla; confers resistance to ampicillin, carbenicillin, and related antibiotics
   3265..3398    -  mobile_element IS1 (fragment): prokaryotic transposable element IS1
   3519..3621    +  promoter       cat promoter: promoter of the E. coli cat gene encoding chloramphenicol acetyltransferase
   3622..3756    +  CDS            CmR (fragment): chloramphenicol acetyltransferase; cat; confers resistance to chloramphenicol
   3755..3856    -  CDS            int (fragment): INT2_ECOLX - Protein inferred from homology: Swiss-Prot protein existence level 3. Putative integrase believed to be involved in the insertion of antibiotic resistance genes into plasmids and transposons. From Escherichia coli.
   4034..4834    +  CDS            ApmR: aminoglycoside 3-N-acetyltransferase type IV ; aac(3)IV; confers resistance to apramycin (Paget and Davies, 1996)
   4846..5032    +  CDS            CmR (fragment): chloramphenicol acetyltransferase; cat; confers resistance to chloramphenicol
   5364..5758    -  rep_origin     RSF1010 oriV: replication origin of the broad-host-range plasmid RSF1010; requires the RSF1010 RepA/B/C proteins for replication (Scholz et al., 1989)
   5788..6069    -  CDS            mobC: MOBC_ECOLX - Protein predicted: Swiss-Prot protein existence level 4. This protein is essential to promote the specific transfer of the plasmid in the presence of conjugative plasmids. From Escherichia coli.
   6100..6187    +  oriT           RSF1010 oriT: origin of transfer of the broad-host-range plasmid RSF1010 (Scholz et al., 1989)
   7016..7426    +  CDS            mobB: MOBB2_ECOLX - Protein predicted: Swiss-Prot protein existence level 4. This protein is essential to promote the specific transfer of the plasmid in the presence of conjugative plasmids. From Escherichia coli.
   7426..8397    +  CDS            RSF1010 RepB: replication protein B of the broad-host-range plasmid RSF1010 (Scholz et al., 1989); repB
   8840..7       +  ncRNA          Plasmid R1162 (across the origin): Accession: RF00043 - R1162-like plasmid antisense RNA
