[The description below was written by a language model from this plasmid's Addgene catalogue record and pLannotate feature annotations shown in this document.]
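Description:
pMApra-Ptet1 is an empty bacterial expression backbone derived from pMMB207, a low-copy, broad-host-range plasmid of the RSF1010 family. It belongs to a vector series built for inducible gene expression in multidrug-resistant Acinetobacter baumannii. Replication depends on the RSF1010 oriV together with the plasmid-encoded RepA, RepB and RepC proteins, which lets the vector be maintained in many Gram-negative hosts as well as in E. coli cloning strains. An R1162-like antisense RNA associated with copy-number control is also annotated. The RSF1010 oriT and the mobB and mobC mobilisation genes are present, so the plasmid should be transferable by conjugation when a helper supplies the transfer functions.

Selection is by apramycin, conferred by the aac(3)IV aminoglycoside acetyltransferase gene. This marker sits between two fragments of the chloramphenicol acetyltransferase gene, which suggests that it was inserted into and disrupts the original cat marker of the parent plasmid. Partial remnants of bla, IS1 and an integrase gene are also annotated and appear to be non-functional leftovers from the backbone. Apramycin is a practical choice for strains already resistant to the more commonly used antibiotics.

The expression module consists of Tn10 tetR transcribed divergently from a tetA promoter that, according to the record, carries a single tet operator site. TetR represses the promoter until tetracycline or an analogue is added. Downstream lies a short region, presumably the cloning site although the record does not describe it, followed by the rrnB T1 and T2 terminators. No insert is present, and users clone a gene of interest here for inducible expression.
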