Addgene plasmid #218360: pMApra-Ptet1
Purpose: (Empty Backbone) Empty backbone with tetR-PtetA expression system with single tetR operator site
Depositing lab: Michael Gebhardt. Depositing organization: University of Iowa. Publication: A series of vectors for inducible gene expression in multidrug-resistant Acinetobacter baumannii. Intorcia V, Sava RL, Schroeder GP, Gebhardt MJ. Appl Environ Microbiol. 2024 Sep 18;90(9):e0047424. doi: 10.1128/aem.00474-24. Epub 2024 Aug 20. PubMed 39162403.
Backbone
  Vector backbone: pMMB207
  Vector type: Bacterial Expression
Growth in bacteria
  Bacterial resistance: Apramycin, 25 μg/mL
  Growth temperature: 37°C
  Growth strain: DH5alpha
  Copy number: Low Copy
Gene/Insert
  Gene/Insert name: None
Terms and licenses: Academic/Nonprofit Terms; Industry Terms: Not Available to Industry
Depositor comments: Gebhardt lab ID # pMJG598.
How to cite: pMApra-Ptet1 was a gift from Michael Gebhardt (Addgene plasmid # 218360 ; http://n2t.net/addgene:218360 ; RRID:Addgene_218360)
